LOCUS       Exported 3460 bp ds-DNA circular SYN 12-MAY-2021
DEFINITION  Provides the 4xLexA Operator fused to CaMV 35s minimal promoter as a
            level 0 GoldenBraid part.
ACCESSION   .
VERSION     .
KEYWORDS    pOpLexA::mini35s (GB0733)
SOURCE      synthetic DNA construct
  ORGANISM  synthetic DNA construct
REFERENCE   1 (bases 1 to 3460)
  AUTHORS   Sarrion-Perdigones A, Vazquez-Vilar M, Palaci J, Castelijns B,
            Forment J, Ziarsolo P, Blanca J, Granell A, Orzaez D
  TITLE     GoldenBraid 2.0: a comprehensive DNA assembly framework for plant
            synthetic biology.
  JOURNAL   Plant Physiol. 2013 Jul;162(3):1618-31.
  PUBMED    23669743
REFERENCE   2 (bases 1 to 3460)
  AUTHORS   .
  TITLE     Direct Submission
  JOURNAL   Exported May 12, 2021 from SnapGene Server 1.1.58
            http://www.snapgene.com
FEATURES             Location/Qualifiers
     source          1..3460
                     /organism="synthetic DNA construct"
                     /mol_type="other DNA"
     promoter        complement(82..128)
                     /label=minimal CaMV 35S promoter
                     /note="minimal 35S promoter from cauliflower mosaic virus"
     promoter        complement(510..528)
                     /label=SP6 promoter
                     /note="promoter for bacteriophage SP6 RNA polymerase"
     primer_bind     complement(511..528)
                     /label=SP6
                     /note="SP6 promoter, forward primer"
     primer_bind     complement(546..562)
                     /label=M13 rev
                     /note="common sequencing primer, one of multiple similar
                     variants"
     primer_bind     complement(546..562)
                     /label=M13 Reverse
                     /note="In lacZ gene. Also called M13-rev"
     primer_bind     complement(559..581)
                     /label=M13/pUC Reverse
                     /note="In lacZ gene"
     protein_bind    570..586
                     /label=lac operator
                     /bound_moiety="lac repressor encoded by lacI"
                     /note="The lac repressor binds to the lac operator to
                     inhibit transcription in E. coli. This inhibition can be
                     relieved by adding lactose or
                     isopropyl-beta-D-thiogalactopyranoside (IPTG)."
     promoter        complement(594..624)
                     /label=lac promoter
                     /note="promoter for the E. coli lac operon"
     protein_bind    639..660
                     /label=CAP binding site
                     /bound_moiety="E. coli catabolite activator protein"
                     /note="CAP binding activates transcription in the presence
                     of cAMP."
     primer_bind     complement(777..794)
                     /label=L4440
                     /note="L4440 vector, forward primer"
     rep_origin      complement(948..1536)
                     /direction=LEFT
                     /label=ori
                     /note="high-copy-number ColE1/pMB1/pBR322/pUC origin of
                     replication"
     primer_bind     complement(1028..1047)
                     /label=pBR322ori-F
                     /note="pBR322 origin, forward primer"
     CDS             complement(1707..2567)
                     /codon_start=1
                     /gene="bla"
                     /product="beta-lactamase"
                     /label=AmpR
                     /note="confers resistance to ampicillin, carbenicillin, and
                     related antibiotics"
                     /translation="MSIQHFRVALIPFFAAFCLPVFAHPETLVKVKDAEDQLGARVGYI
                     ELDLNSGKILESFRPEERFPMMSTFKVLLCGAVLSRIDAGQEQLGRRIHYSQNDLVEYS
                     PVTEKHLTDGMTVRELCSAAITMSDNTAANLLLTTIGGPKELTAFLHNMGDHVTRLDRW
                     EPELNEAIPNDERDTTMPVAMATTLRKLLTGELLTLASRQQLIDWMEADKVAGPLLRSA
                     LPAGWFIADKSGAGERGSRGIIAALGPDGKPSRIVVIYTTGSQATMDERNRQIAEIGAS
                     LIKHW"
     primer_bind     2330..2349
                     /label=Amp-R
                     /note="Ampicillin resistance gene, reverse primer"
     promoter        complement(2568..2672)
                     /gene="bla"
                     /label=AmpR promoter
     rep_origin      complement(2750..3205)
                     /direction=LEFT
                     /label=f1 ori
                     /note="f1 bacteriophage origin of replication; arrow
                     indicates direction of (+) strand synthesis"
     primer_bind     complement(2887..2908)
                     /label=F1ori-F
                     /note="F1 origin, forward primer"
     primer_bind     3099..3118
                     /label=F1ori-R
                     /note="F1 origin, reverse primer"
     primer_bind     3331..3353
                     /label=M13/pUC Forward
                     /note="In lacZ gene"
     primer_bind     3345..3362
                     /label=M13 Forward
                     /note="In lacZ gene. Also called M13-F20 or M13 (-21)
                     Forward"
     primer_bind     3346..3362
                     /label=M13 fwd
                     /note="common sequencing primer, one of multiple similar
                     variants"
     primer_bind     3369..3388
                     /label=T7
                     /note="T7 promoter, forward primer"
     promoter        3369..3387
                     /label=T7 promoter
                     /note="promoter for bacteriophage T7 RNA polymerase"
     regulatory      3418..3427
                     /regulatory_class="other"
                     /note="vertebrate consensus sequence for strong initiation
                     of translation (Kozak, 1987)"
     regulatory      3422..3431
                     /regulatory_class="other"
                     /note="vertebrate consensus sequence for strong initiation
                     of translation (Kozak, 1987)"
ORIGIN
        1 ctcgcatttc gactagaata gtaaattgta atgttgtttg ttgtttgttt tgttgtggta
       61 attgttgtaa aaataccgga gtcctctcca aatgaaatga acttccttat atagaggaag
      121 ggtcttgcga aggggagcat attacatggc attaccacca tatacatatc catatacata
      181 tccatatcta atcttacctc gactgctgta tataaaacca gtggttatat gtacagtact
      241 gctgtatata aaaccagtgg ttatatgtac agtacgtcga ctgctgtata taaaaccagt
      301 ggttatatgt acagtactgc tgtatataaa accagtggtt atatgtacag tacgtcgagg
      361 ggatgataat gcgattagtt ttttagcctc gacctgcagc ccaagctgtc acgagaccac
      421 tcatcgccca atcactagtg aattcgcggc cgcctgcagg tcgaccatat gggagagctc
      481 ccaacgcgtt ggatgcatag cttgagtatt ctatagtgtc acctaaatag cttggcgtaa
      541 tcatggtcat agctgtttcc tgtgtgaaat tgttatccgc tcacaattcc acacaacata
      601 cgagccggaa gcataaagtg taaagcctgg ggtgcctaat gagtgagcta actcacatta
      661 attgcgttgc gctcactgcc cgctttccag tcgggaaacc tgtcgtgcca gctgcattaa
      721 tgaatcggcc aacgcgcggg gagaggcggt ttgcgtattg ggcgctcttc cgcttcctcg
      781 ctcactgact cgctgcgctc ggtcgttcgg ctgcggcgag cggtatcagc tcactcaaag
      841 gcggtaatac ggttatccac agaatcaggg gataacgcag gaaagaacat gtgagcaaaa
      901 ggccagcaaa aggccaggaa ccgtaaaaag gccgcgttgc tggcgttttt ccataggctc
      961 cgcccccctg acgagcatca caaaaatcga cgctcaagtc agaggtggcg aaacccgaca
     1021 ggactataaa gataccaggc gtttccccct ggaagctccc tcgtgcgctc tcctgttccg
     1081 accctgccgc ttaccggata cctgtccgcc tttctccctt cgggaagcgt ggcgctttct
     1141 catagctcac gctgtaggta tctcagttcg gtgtaggtcg ttcgctccaa gctgggctgt
     1201 gtgcacgaac cccccgttca gcccgaccgc tgcgccttat ccggtaacta tcgtcttgag
     1261 tccaacccgg taagacacga cttatcgcca ctggcagcag ccactggtaa caggattagc
     1321 agagcgaggt atgtaggcgg tgctacagag ttcttgaagt ggtggcctaa ctacggctac
     1381 actagaagaa cagtatttgg tatctgcgct ctgctgaagc cagttacctt cggaaaaaga
     1441 gttggtagct cttgatccgg caaacaaacc accgctggta gcggtggttt ttttgtttgc
     1501 aagcagcaga ttacgcgcag aaaaaaagga tctcaagaag atcctttgat cttttctacg
     1561 gggtctgacg ctcagtggaa cgaaaactca cgttaaggga ttttggtcat gagattatca
     1621 aaaaggatct tcacctagat ccttttaaat taaaaatgaa gttttaaatc aatctaaagt
     1681 atatatgagt aaacttggtc tgacagttac caatgcttaa tcagtgaggc acctatctca
     1741 gcgatctgtc tatttcgttc atccatagtt gcctgactcc ccgtcgtgta gataactacg
     1801 atacgggagg gcttaccatc tggccccagt gctgcaatga taccgcgcga cccacgctca
     1861 ccggctccag atttatcagc aataaaccag ccagccggaa gggccgagcg cagaagtggt
     1921 cctgcaactt tatccgcctc catccagtct attaattgtt gccgggaagc tagagtaagt
     1981 agttcgccag ttaatagttt gcgcaacgtt gttgccattg ctacaggcat cgtggtgtca
     2041 cgctcgtcgt ttggtatggc ttcattcagc tccggttccc aacgatcaag gcgagttaca
     2101 tgatccccca tgttgtgcaa aaaagcggtt agctccttcg gtcctccgat cgttgtcaga
     2161 agtaagttgg ccgcagtgtt atcactcatg gttatggcag cactgcataa ttctcttact
     2221 gtcatgccat ccgtaagatg cttttctgtg actggtgagt actcaaccaa gtcattctga
     2281 gaatagtgta tgcggcgacc gagttgctct tgcccggcgt caatacggga taataccgcg
     2341 ccacatagca gaactttaaa agtgctcatc attggaaaac gttcttcggg gcgaaaactc
     2401 tcaaggatct taccgctgtt gagatccagt tcgatgtaac ccactcgtgc acccaactga
     2461 tcttcagcat cttttacttt caccagcgtt tctgggtgag caaaaacagg aaggcaaaat
     2521 gccgcaaaaa agggaataag ggcgacacgg aaatgttgaa tactcatact cttccttttt
     2581 caatattatt gaagcattta tcagggttat tgtctcatga gcggatacat atttgaatgt
     2641 atttagaaaa ataaacaaat aggggttccg cgcacatttc cccgaaaagt gccacctgat
     2701 gcggtgtgaa ataccgcaca gatgcgtaag gagaaaatac cgcatcagga aattgtaagc
     2761 gttaatattt tgttaaaatt cgcgttaaat ttttgttaaa tcagctcatt ttttaaccaa
     2821 taggccgaaa tcggcaaaat cccttataaa tcaaaagaat agaccgagat agggttgagt
     2881 gttgttccag tttggaacaa gagtccacta ttaaagaacg tggactccaa cgtcaaaggg
     2941 cgaaaaaccg tctatcaggg cgctggccca ctacgtgaac catcaccctn nnnnnnnnnn
     3001 nnnnnnnnnn nnnnnnnnnn nnnnnnnnnn nnnnnnnnnn nnnnnnnnnn nnnnnnnnnn
     3061 nnnnnnnnnn nnnnnnnnnn gnnnnnnnnn nnnnnnnnnn nnnnnnnnnn nnnnnnnnnn
     3121 nnnnnnnnnn nnnnnnnnnn nnnnnnnnnn nnnnnnnnnn nnnnnnnnnn nnnnnnnnnn
     3181 nnnnnnnnnn nnnnnnnnnn nnnnnccatt cgccattcag gctgcgcaac tgttgggaag
     3241 ggcgatcggt gcgggcctct tcgctattac gccagctggc gaaaggggga tgtgctgcaa
     3301 ggcgattaag ttgggtaacg ccagggtttt cccagtcacg acgttgtaaa acgacggcca
     3361 gtgaattgta atacgactca ctatagggcg aattgggccc gacgtcgcat gctcccggcc
     3421 gccatggcgg ccgcgggaat tcgattgggc gatgagtggt
//
