[The description below was written by a language model from this plasmid's Addgene catalogue record and the feature table of its GenBank file.]
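Description:
pOpLexA::mini35s (GB0733) is a level 0 part plasmid for the GoldenBraid 2.0 plant synthetic biology assembly system. It is built in pUPD, the GoldenBraid universal part domestication vector, which the record describes as a self-made derivative of pGEM-T Easy. The 3460 bp circular plasmid is maintained in E. coli through a high-copy ColE1/pUC-type origin and selected with ampicillin via the bla (AmpR) gene. It also retains standard features of its cloning-vector ancestry: an f1 origin, lac promoter/operator and CAP site remnants of the lacZ screening region, and flanking SP6, T7 and M13 primer sites that serve for sequencing the insert.

The payload is a 399 bp synthetic regulatory part consisting of four copies of the LexA operator fused to the minimal CaMV 35S promoter. Only the minimal 35S element is annotated in the feature table; the operator repeats are not labelled but are stated in the catalogue fields. A minimal promoter of this kind has little activity by itself, so transcription is expected to depend on recruitment of an activator carrying a LexA DNA-binding domain to the upstream operators, giving an orthogonal, switchable promoter for plant transcriptional units. Internal BsaI and BsmBI sites were removed so the part is compatible with Type IIS assembly. The part was inserted using BsmBI sites that were destroyed in cloning, and it can be released with BsaI for assembly with coding sequences and terminators into higher-level GoldenBraid constructs. The two short Kozak-like motifs annotated near the T7 promoter appear to be automated sequence matches rather than functional design elements.
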