Addgene plasmid #68180: pOpLexA::mini35s (GB0733)
Purpose: Provides the 4xLexA Operator fused to CaMV 35s minimal promoter as a level 0 GoldenBraid part
Depositing lab: Diego Orzaez. Depositing organization: Agencia Estatal Consejo Superior de Investigaciones Científicas, M.P. Publication: GoldenBraid 2.0: a comprehensive DNA assembly framework for plant synthetic biology. Sarrion-Perdigones A, Vazquez-Vilar M, Palaci J, Castelijns B, Forment J, Ziarsolo P, Blanca J, Granell A, Orzaez D. Plant Physiol. 2013 Jul;162(3):1618-31. 10.1104/pp.113.217661 PubMed 23669743.
Backbone
  Vector backbone: pUPD
  Backbone manufacturer: self-made; derived from pGEMT-Easy manufactured by Promega
  Vector type: Synthetic Biology
Growth in bacteria
  Bacterial resistance: Ampicillin, 100 μg/mL
  Growth temperature: 37°C
  Growth strain: DH5alpha
  Copy number: High Copy
Gene/Insert
  Gene/Insert name: 4xOpLexA:mini35S
  Species: Synthetic
  Insert size (bp): 399
  Mutation: BsaI and BsmBI sites removed
  Cloning method: Restriction Enzyme; 5′ cloning site BsmBI (destroyed during cloning); 3′ cloning site BsmBI (destroyed during cloning)
  Sequencing primers: 5′ SP6; 3′ T7
Terms and licenses: Academic/Nonprofit Terms; Industry Terms: Not Available to Industry
Depositor comments: insert can be released with BsaI
How to cite: pOpLexA::mini35s (GB0733) was a gift from Diego Orzaez (Addgene plasmid # 68180 ; http://n2t.net/addgene:68180 ; RRID:Addgene_68180)
