>Addgene plasmid #68180 | pOpLexA::mini35s (GB0733) | addgene partial sequence | sequence record 127515 | SP6 5'-ATTTAGGTGACACTATAG-3'
CACGCGTTGGGAGCTCTCCCATATGGTCGACCTGCAGGCGGCCGCGAATTCACTAGTGATTGGGCGATGA
GTGGTCTCGTGACAGCTTGGGCTGCAGGTCGAGGCTAAAAAACTAATCGCATTATCATCCCCTCGACGTA
CTGTACATATAACCACTGGTTTTATATACAGCAGTACTGTACATATAACCACTGGTTTTATATACAGCAG
TCGACGTACTGTACATATAACCACTGGTTTTATATACAGCAGTACTGTACATATAACCACTGGTTTTATA
TACAGCAGTCGAGGTAAGATTAGATATGGATATGTATATGGATATGTATATGGTGGTAATGCCATGTAAT
ATGCTCCCCTTCGCAAGACCCTTCCTCTATATAAGGAAGTTCATTTCATTTGGA
