>Addgene plasmid #68180 | pOpLexA::mini35s (GB0733) | addgene partial sequence | sequence record 127518 | T7 5'-TAATACGACTCACTATAGGG-3'
TCCGGCCGCCATGGCGGCCGCGGGAATTCGATTGGGCGATGAGTGGTCTCGCATTTCGACTAGAATAGTA
AATTGTAATGTTGTTTGTTGTTTGTTTTGTTGTGGTAATTGTTGTAAAAATACCGGAGTCCTCTCCAAAT
GAAATGAACTTCCTTATATAGAGGAAGGGTCTTGCGAAGGGGAGCATATTACATGGCATTACCACCATAT
ACATATCCATATACATATCCATATCTAATCTTACCTCGACTGCTGTATATAAAACCAGTGGTTATATGTA
CAGTACTGCTGTATATAAAACCAGTGGTTATATGTACAGTACGTCGACTGCTGTATATAAAACCAGTGGT
TATATGTACAGTACTGCTGTATATAAAACCAGTGGTTATATGTACAGTACGTC
